>Addgene plasmid #13786 | pCALSL-mir30 | depositor full sequence | sequence record 103099 | pCALSL-mir30 sequence 5759 bps
GTCGACATTGATTATTGACTAGTTATTAATAGTAATCAATTACGGGGTCATTAGTTCATAGCCCATATAT
GGAGTTCCGCGTTACATAACTTACGGTAAATGGCCCGCCTGGCTGACCGCCCAACGACCCCCGCCCATTG
ACGTCAATAATGACGTATGTTCCCATAGTAACGCCAATAGGGACTTTCCATTGACGTCAATGGGTGGACT
ATTTACGGTAAACTGCCCACTTGGCAGTACATCAAGTGTATCATATGCCAAGTACGCCCCCTATTGACGT
CAATGACGGTAAATGGCCCGCCTGGCATTATGCCCAGTACATGACCTTATGGGACTTTCCTACTTGGCAG
TACATCTACGTATTAGTCATCGCTATTACCATGGGTCGAGGTGAGCCCCACGTTCTGCTTCACTCTCCCC
ATCTCCCCCCCCTCCCCACCCCCAATTTTGTATTTATTTATTTTTTAATTATTTTGTGCAGCGATGGGGG
CGGGGGGGGGGGGGGCGCGCGCCAGGCGGGGCGGGGCGGGGCGAGGGGCGGGGCGGGGCGAGGCGGAGAG
GTGCGGCGGCAGCCAATCAGAGCGGCGCGCTCCGAAAGTTTCCTTTTATGGCGAGGCGGCGGCGGCGGCG
GCCCTATAAAAAGCGAAGCGCGCGGCGGGCGGGAGTCGCTGCGTTGCCTTCGCCCCGTGCCCCGCTCCGC
GCCGCCTCGCGCCGCCCGCCCCGGCTCTGACTGACCGCGTTACTCCCACAGGTGAGCGGGCGGGACGGCC
CTTCTCCTCCGGGCTGTAATTAGCGCTTGGTTTAATGACGGCTCGTTTCTTTTCTGTGGCTGCGTGAAAG
CCTTAAAGGGCTCCGGGAGGGCCCTTTGTGCGGGGGGGAGCGGCTCGGGGGGTGCGTGCGTGTGTGTGTG
CGTGGGGAGCGCCGCGTGCGGCCCGCGCTGCCCGGCGGCTGTGAGCGCTGCGGGCGCGGCGCGGGGCTTT
GTGCGCTCCGCGTGTGCGCGAGGGGAGCGCGGCCGGGGGCGGTGCCCCGCGGTGCGGGGGGGCTGCGAGG
GGAACAAAGGCTGCGTGCGGGGTGTGTGCGTGGGGGGGTGAGCAGGGGGTGTGGGCGCGGCGGTCGGGCT
GTAACCCCCCCCTGCACCCCCCTCCCCGAGTTGCTGAGCACGGCCCGGCTTCGGGTGCGGGGCTCCGTGC
GGGGCGTGGCGCGGGGCTCGCCGTGCCGGGCGGGGGGTGGCGGCAGGTGGGGGTGCCGGGCGGGGCGGGG
CCGCCTCGGGCCGGGGAGGGCTCGGGGGAGGGGCGCGGCGGCCCCGGAGCGCCGGCGGCTGTCGAGGCGC
GGCGAGCCGCAGCCATTGCCTTTTATGGTAATCGTGCGAGAGGGCGCAGGGACTTCCTTTGTCCCAAATC
TGGCGGAGCCGAAATCTGGGAGGCGCCGCCGCACCCCCTCTAGCGGGCGCGGGCGAAGCGGTGCGGCGCC
GGCAGGAAGGAAATGGGCGGGGAGGGCCTTCGTGCGTCGCCGCGCCGCCGTCCCCTTCTCCATCTCCAGC
CTCGGGGCTGCCGCAGGGGGACGGCTGCCTTCGGGGGGGACGGGGCAGGGCGGGGTTCGGCTTCTGGCGT
GTGACCGGCGGCTCTAGAGCCTCTGCTAACCATGTTCATGCCTTCTTCTTTTTCCTACAGCTCCTGGGCA
ACGTGCTGGTTGTTGTGCTGTCTCATCATTTTGGCAAAGAATTGATTAATTCGAGCGAACGCGTACTAGT
ATAACTTCGTATAGCATACATTATACGAGTTATTTTTTGAGCTCCATAATCAGCCATACCACATTTGTAG
AGGTTTTACTTGCTTTAAAAAACCTCCCACACCTCCCCCTGAACCTGAAACATAAAATGAATGCAATTGT
TGTTGTTAACTTGTTTATTGCAGCTTATAATGGTTACAAATAAAGCAATAGCATCACAAATTTCACAAAT
AAAGCATTTTTTTCACTGCATTCTAGTTGTGGTTTGTCCAAACTCATCAATGTATCCGCGGCATAATCAG
CCATACCACATTTGTAGAGGTTTTACTTGCTTTAAAAAACCTCCCACACCTCCCCCTGAACCTGAAACAT
AAAATGAATGCAATTGTTGTTGTTAACTTGTTTATTGCAGCTTATAATGGTTACAAATAAAGCAATAGCA
TCACAAATTTCACAAATAAAGCATTTTTTTCACTGCATTCTAGTTGTGGTTTGTCCAAACTCATCAATGT
ATATCGATAACTTGTTTATTGCAGCTTATAATGGTTACAAATAAAGCAATAGCATCACAAATTTCACAAA
TAAAGCATTTTTTTCACTGCATTCTAGTTGTGGTTTGTCCAAACTCATCAATGTATCTTATCATGTCTGG
ATCAAATCCGAATAACTTCGTATAGCATACATTATACGAAGTTATACTAGTCTCGATCGACTAGGGATAA
CAGGGTAATTGTTTGAATGAGGCTTCAGTACTTTACAGAATCGTTGCCTGCACATCTTGGAAACACTTGC
TGGGATTACTTCTTCAGGTTAACCCAACAGAAGGCTCGAGCAACCAGAATTCAAGGGGCTACTTTAGGAG
CAATTATCTTGTTTACTAAAACTGAATACCTTGCTATCTCTTTGATACATTTTTACAAAGCTGAATTAAA
ATGGTATAAATTAAATCACTTTTTTGATATCATCGATGCGGCCGCACTCCTCAGGTGCAGGCTGCCTATC
AGAAGGTGGTGGCTGGTGTGGCCAATGCCCTGGCTCACAAATACCACTGAGATCTTTTTCCCTCTGCCAA
AAATTATGGGGACATCATGAAGCCCCTTGAGCATCTGACTTCTGGCTAATAAAGGAAATTTATTTTCATT
GCAATAGTGTGTTGGAATTTTTTGTGTCTCTCACTCGGAAGGACATATGGGAGGGCAAATCATTTAAAAC
ATCAGAATGAGTATTTGGTTTAGAGTTTGGCAACATATGCCATATGCTGGCTGCCATGAACAAAGGTGGC
TATAAAGAGGTCATCAGTATATGAAACAGCCCCCTGCTGTCCATTCCTTATTCCATAGAAAAGCCTTGAC
TTGAGGTTAGATTTTTTTTATATTTTGTTTTGTGTTATTTTTTTCTTTAACATCCCTAAAATTTTCCTTA
CATGTTTTACTAGCCAGATTTTTCCTCCTCTCCTGACTACTCCCAGTCATAGCTGTCCCTCTTCTCTTAT
GAAGATCCCTCGACCTGCAGCCCAAGCTTGGCGTAATCATGGTCATAGCTGTTTCCTGTGTGAAATTGTT
ATCCGCTCACAATTCCACACAACATACGAGCCGGAAGCATAAAGTGTAAAGCCTGGGGTGCCTAATGAGT
GAGCTAACTCACATTAATTGCGTTGCGCTCACTGCCCGCTTTCCAGTCGGGAAACCTGTCGTGCCAGCGG
ATCCGCATCTCAATTAGTCAGCAACCATAGTCCCGCCCCTAACTCCGCCCATCCCGCCCCTAACTCCGCC
CAGTTCCGCCCATTCTCCGCCCCATGGCTGACTAATTTTTTTTATTTATGCAGAGGCCGAGGCCGCCTCG
GCCTCTGAGCTATTCCAGAAGTAGTGAGGAGGCTTTTTTGGAGGCCTAGGCTTTTGCAAAAAGCTAACTT
GTTTATTGCAGCTTATAATGGTTACAAATAAAGCAATAGCATCACAAATTTCACAAATAAAGCATTTTTT
TCACTGCATTCTAGTTGTGGTTTGTCCAAACTCATCAATGTATCTTATCATGTCTGGATCCGCTGCATTA
ATGAATCGGCCAACGCGCGGGGAGAGGCGGTTTGCGTATTGGGCGCTCTTCCGCTTCCTCGCTCACTGAC
TCGCTGCGCTCGGTCGTTCGGCTGCGGCGAGCGGTATCAGCTCACTCAAAGGCGGTAATACGGTTATCCA
CAGAATCAGGGGATAACGCAGGAAAGAACATGTGAGCAAAAGGCCAGCAAAAGGCCAGGAACCGTAAAAA
GGCCGCGTTGCTGGCGTTTTTCCATAGGCTCCGCCCCCCTGACGAGCATCACAAAAATCGACGCTCAAGT
CAGAGGTGGCGAAACCCGACAGGACTATAAAGATACCAGGCGTTTCCCCCTGGAAGCTCCCTCGTGCGCT
CTCCTGTTCCGACCCTGCCGCTTACCGGATACCTGTCCGCCTTTCTCCCTTCGGGAAGCGTGGCGCTTTC
TCAATGCTCACGCTGTAGGTATCTCAGTTCGGTGTAGGTCGTTCGCTCCAAGCTGGGCTGTGTGCACGAA
CCCCCCGTTCAGCCCGACCGCTGCGCCTTATCCGGTAACTATCGTCTTGAGTCCAACCCGGTAAGACACG
ACTTATCGCCACTGGCAGCAGCCACTGGTAACAGGATTAGCAGAGCGAGGTATGTAGGCGGTGCTACAGA
GTTCTTGAAGTGGTGGCCTAACTACGGCTACACTAGAAGGACAGTATTTGGTATCTGCGCTCTGCTGAAG
CCAGTTACCTTCGGAAAAAGAGTTGGTAGCTCTTGATCCGGCAAACAAACCACCGCTGGTAGCGGTGGTT
TTTTTGTTTGCAAGCAGCAGATTACGCGCAGAAAAAAAGGATCTCAAGAAGATCCTTTGATCTTTTCTAC
GGGGTCTGACGCTCAGTGGAACGAAAACTCACGTTAAGGGATTTTGGTCATGAGATTATCAAAAAGGATC
TTCACCTAGATCCTTTTAAATTAAAAATGAAGTTTTAAATCAATCTAAAGTATATATGAGTAAACTTGGT
CTGACAGTTACCAATGCTTAATCAGTGAGGCACCTATCTCAGCGATCTGTCTATTTCGTTCATCCATAGT
TGCCTGACTCCCCGTCGTGTAGATAACTACGATACGGGAGGGCTTACCATCTGGCCCCAGTGCTGCAATG
ATACCGCGAGACCCACGCTCACCGGCTCCAGATTTATCAGCAATAAACCAGCCAGCCGGAAGGGCCGAGC
GCAGAAGTGGTCCTGCAACTTTATCCGCCTCCATCCAGTCTATTAATTGTTGCCGGGAAGCTAGAGTAAG
TAGTTCGCCAGTTAATAGTTTGCGCAACGTTGTTGCCATTGCTACAGGCATCGTGGTGTCACGCTCGTCG
TTTGGTATGGCTTCATTCAGCTCCGGTTCCCAACGATCAAGGCGAGTTACATGATCCCCCATGTTGTGCA
AAAAAGCGGTTAGCTCCTTCGGTCCTCCGATCGTTGTCAGAAGTAAGTTGGCCGCAGTGTTATCACTCAT
GGTTATGGCAGCACTGCATAATTCTCTTACTGTCATGCCATCCGTAAGATGCTTTTCTGTGACTGGTGAG
TACTCAACCAAGTCATTCTGAGAATAGTGTATGCGGCGACCGAGTTGCTCTTGCCCGGCGTCAATACGGG
ATAATACCGCGCCACATAGCAGAACTTTAAAAGTGCTCATCATTGGAAAACGTTCTTCGGGGCGAAAACT
CTCAAGGATCTTACCGCTGTTGAGATCCAGTTCGATGTAACCCACTCGTGCACCCAACTGATCTTCAGCA
TCTTTTACTTTCACCAGCGTTTCTGGGTGAGCAAAAACAGGAAGGCAAAATGCCGCAAAAAAGGGAATAA
GGGCGACACGGAAATGTTGAATACTCATACTCTTCCTTTTTCAATATTATTGAAGCATTTATCAGGGTTA
TTGTCTCATGAGCGGATACATATTTGAATGTATTTAGAAAAATAAACAAATAGGGGTTCCGCGCACATTT
CCCCGAAAAGTGCCACCTG
Features (pLannotate 1.2.2; 25 found; start..end, strand, type, name):
      4..383     +  enhancer       CMV enhancer: human cytomegalovirus immediate early enhancer
    386..661     +  promoter       chicken β-actin promoter: No description available
    662..1670    +  intron         chimeric intron: chimera between introns from chicken β-actin and rabbit β-globin
   1751..1778    +  protein_bind   loxP (fragment): Cre-mediated recombination occurs in the 8-bp core sequence (GCATACAT). Cre recombinase
   1795..1875    +  CDS            large T antigen (fragment): large T antigen from SV40 (simian virus 40)
   1898..1979    +  polyA_signal   SV40 poly(A) signal: SV40 polyadenylation signal
   2022..2102    +  CDS            large T antigen (fragment): large T antigen from SV40 (simian virus 40)
   2125..2206    +  polyA_signal   SV40 poly(A) signal: SV40 polyadenylation signal
   2249..2383    +  polyA_signal   SV40 poly(A) signal: SV40 polyadenylation signal
   2392..2425    +  protein_bind   loxP: Cre-mediated recombination occurs in the 8-bp core sequence (GCATACAT). Cre recombinase
   2463..2556    +  ncRNA          5' miR-30a: sequence upstream of the 71-nt precursor of the human miR-30a microRNA (Zeng et al., 2002) miRNA
   2570..2682    +  ncRNA          3' miR-30a: sequence downstream of the 71-nt precursor of the human miR-30a microRNA (Zeng et al., 2002) miRNA
   2691..2777    +  CDS            HBB (fragment): HBB_PONPY - Experimental evidence at transcript level: Swiss-Prot protein existence level 2. Involved in oxygen transport from the lung to the various peripheral tissues. From Pongo pygmaeus (Bornean orangutan).
   2848..2903    +  polyA_signal   β-globin poly(A) signal: rabbit β-globin polyadenylation signal (Gil and Proudfoot, 1987)
   3286..3302    -  protein_bind   lac operator: The lac repressor binds to the lac operator to inhibit transcription in E. coli. This inhibition can be relieved by adding lactose or isopropyl-β-D-thiogalactopyranoside (IPTG). lac repressor encoded by lacI
   3310..3340    -  promoter       lac promoter: promoter for the E. coli lac operon
   3355..3376    -  protein_bind   CAP binding site: CAP binding activates transcription in the presence of cAMP. E. coli catabolite activator protein
   3389..3428    -  CDS            lacI (fragment): lac repressor; lacI; The lac repressor binds to the lac operator to inhibit transcription in E. coli. This inhibition can be relieved by adding lactose or isopropyl-β-D-thiogalactopyranoside (IPTG).
   3435..3457    +  promoter       SV40 promoter (fragment): SV40 enhancer and early promoter
   3481..3616    +  rep_origin     SV40 ori: SV40 origin of replication
   3636..3770    +  polyA_signal   SV40 poly(A) signal: SV40 polyadenylation signal
   3772..3826    -  CDS            lacI (fragment): lac repressor; lacI; The lac repressor binds to the lac operator to inhibit transcription in E. coli. This inhibition can be relieved by adding lactose or isopropyl-β-D-thiogalactopyranoside (IPTG).
   4009..4597    -  rep_origin     ori: high-copy-number ColE1/pMB1/pBR322/pUC origin of replication
   4768..5628    -  CDS            AmpR: β-lactamase; bla; confers resistance to ampicillin, carbenicillin, and related antibiotics
   5629..5733    -  promoter       AmpR promoter: bla
