[The description below was written by a language model from this plasmid's Addgene catalogue record and pLannotate feature annotations shown in this document.]
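Description:
pCALSL-mir30 is a Cre-dependent RNA interference vector for mammalian cells, built on the pCAGGS expression backbone. It is propagated in E. coli as a high-copy plasmid through a ColE1/pUC-type origin and selected with ampicillin via the β-lactamase gene. The backbone also retains an SV40 origin of replication, which can support episomal replication in cells that supply large T antigen, along with leftover lac promoter/operator remnants that have no role in the payload.

The expression unit is driven by the CAG promoter, a composite of the CMV immediate-early enhancer, the chicken β-actin promoter and a chimeric β-actin/β-globin intron. Immediately downstream sits a lox-stop-lox element: two loxP sites flanking three tandem SV40 polyadenylation signals, which terminate transcription before it reaches the payload. The short "large T antigen" matches annotated there appear to be part of the SV40 poly(A) fragments rather than functional coding sequence. After the second loxP comes the human miR-30a cassette, derived from pSM2 and consisting of the 5' and 3' flanking regions of the miR-30a precursor, followed by rabbit β-globin sequence and its polyadenylation signal.

As supplied, the vector is empty. A user-designed hairpin is cloned between the miR-30 flanks at the XhoI/EcoRI site, so that it is transcribed by RNA polymerase II within a microRNA context and processed by the endogenous miRNA pathway. Cre excises the stop cassette, so the shRNA is made only in Cre-expressing cells, allowing cell-type-specific or temporally controlled knockdown. The associated publication concerns controlled expression of transgenes introduced by in vivo electroporation. Repository sequencing found a few nucleotide differences from the depositor's sequence that are not thought to affect function.
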