Addgene plasmid #13786: pCALSL-mir30
Depositing lab: Connie Cepko. Depositing organization: Harvard Medical School. Publication: Controlled expression of transgenes introduced by in vivo electroporation. Matsuda T, Cepko CL. Proc Natl Acad Sci U S A. 2007 Jan 16;104(3):1027-32. doi: 10.1073/pnas.0610155104 PubMed 17209010.
Backbone
  Vector backbone: pCAGGS
  Backbone size w/o insert (bp): 5555
  Vector type: Mammalian Expression, Cre/Lox
Growth in bacteria
  Bacterial resistance: Ampicillin, 100 μg/mL
  Growth temperature: 37°C
  Growth strain: DH5alpha
  Copy number: High Copy
Gene/Insert
  Gene/Insert name: mir30 cassette
  Species: H. sapiens (human)
  Insert size (bp): 205
  Cloning method: Restriction Enzyme; 5′ cloning site XhoI (destroyed during cloning); 3′ cloning site NotI (not destroyed)
  Sequencing primers: 5′ pCAG-F
Resource information
  A portion of this plasmid was derived from a plasmid made by: The mir30 cassette was derived from pSM2 (Open Biosystems).
Terms and licenses: Academic/Nonprofit Terms; Industry Terms: Not Available to Industry
Depositor comments: Cre recombinase-dependent inducible RNAi vector. shRNA is expressed only in the presence of Cre. Haipin DNA can be cloned into the XhoI/EcoRI site. A protocol for hairpin DNA design and cloning was reported by Gregory Hannon lab http://hannonlab.cshl.edu/publications/shrt_hrpin_RNA.pdf (Paddison et al. Nat. Methods 1, 163-167 (2004)). Addgene's quality control sequencing finds a few nucleotides of discrepancy with the depositor's provided full plasmid sequence. These changes are not thought to affect plasmid function.
How to cite: pCALSL-mir30 was a gift from Connie Cepko (Addgene plasmid # 13786 ; http://n2t.net/addgene:13786 ; RRID:Addgene_13786)
