>Addgene plasmid #13786 | pCALSL-mir30 | addgene partial sequence | sequence record 21315 | pCAG-F 5'-GCAACGTGCTGGTTATTGTG-3'
ATTAATTTCGAGCGAACGCGTACTAGTATAACTTCGTATAGCATACATTATACGAGTTATTTTTTGAGCT
CCATAATCAGCCATACCACATTTGTAGAGGTTTTACTTGCTTTAAAAAACCTCCCACACCTCCCCCTGAA
CCTGAAACATAAAATGAATGCAATTGTTGTTGTTAACTTGTTTATTGCAGCTTATAATGGTTACAAATAA
AGCAATAGCATCACAAATTTCACAAATAAAGCATTTTTTTCACTGCATTCTAGTTGTGGTTTGTCCAAAC
TCATCAATGTATCCGCGGCATAATCAGCCATACCACATTTGTAGAGGTTTTACTTGCTTTAAAAAACCTC
CCACACCTCCCCCTGAACCTGAAACATAAAATGAATGCAATTGTTGTTGTTAACTTGTTTATTGCAGCTT
ATAATGGTTACAAATAAAGCAATAGCATCACAAATTTCACAAATAAAGCATTTTTTTCACTGCATTCTAG
TTGTGGTTTGTCCAAACTCATCAATGTATATCGATAACTTGTTTATTGCAGCTTATAATGGTTACAAATA
AAGCAATAGCATCACAAATTTCACAAATAAAGCATTTTTTTCACTGCATTCTAGTTGTGGTTTGTCCAAA
CTCATCAATGTATCTTATCATGTCTGGATCAAATCCGAATAACTTCGTATAGCATACATTATACGAAGTT
ATACTAGTCTCGATCGACTAGGGATAACAGGGTAATTGTTTGAATGAGGCTTCAGTACTTTACAGAATCG
TTGCCTGCACATCTT
