>Addgene plasmid #13786 | pCALSL-mir30 | addgene partial sequence | sequence record 109800 | M13pUC-Rev 5'-AGCGGATAACAATTTCACACAGG-3'
TGACCATGATTACGCCAAGCTTGGGCTGCAGGTCGAGGGATCTCCATAAGAGAAGAGGGACAGCTATGAC
TGGGAGTAGTCAGGAGAGGAGGAAAAATCTGGCTAGTAAAACATGTAAGGAAAATTTTAGGGATGTTAAA
GAAAAAAATAACACAAAACAAAATATAAAAAAAATCTAACCTCAAGTCAAGGCTTTTCTATGGAATAAGG
AATGGACAGCAGGGGGCTGTTTCATATACTGATGACCTCTTTATAGCCAACCTTTGTTCATGGCAGCCAG
CATATGGGCATATGTTGCCAAACTCTAAACCAAATACTCATTCTGATGTTTTAAATGATTTGCCCTCCCA
TATGTCCTTCCGAGTGAGAGACACAAAAAATTCCAACACACTATTGCAATGAAAATAAATTTCCTTTATT
AGCCAGAAGTCAGATGCTCAAGGGGCTTCATGATGTCCCCATAATTTTTGGCAGAGGGAAAAAGATCTCA
GTGGTATTTGTGAGCCAGGGCATTGGCCACACCAGCCACCACCTTCTGATAGGCAGCCTGCACCTGAGGA
GTGCGGCCGCATCGATGATATCAAAAGTGATAATTTATACCATTTTAATTCAGCTTTGTAAAAATGTATC
AAAGAGATAGCAAGGTATTCAGTTTTAGTAAACAAGATAATTGCTCCTAAAGTAGCCCCTTGAATTCTGG
TTGCTCGAGCCTTCTGTTGGGTTAACCTGAAGAAGTAATCCCAGCAAGTGTTTCCAAGATGTGCAGGCAA
CGATTCTGTAAAGTACTGAAGCCTCATTCAAACAATTACCCTGTTATCCCTAGTCGATCGAGACTAGTAT
AACTTCGTATAATGTATGCTATACGAAGTTATTCGGATTTGATCCAGACATGATAAGATACATTGATGAG
TTTGGACAAACCACAACTAGAATGC
