>Addgene plasmid #13786 | pCALSL-mir30 | addgene partial sequence | sequence record 109801 | pCAX-F 5'-CAGCTCCTGGGCAACGTGC-3'
TCATTTTGGCAAAGAATTGATTAATTCGAGCGAACGCGTACTAGTATAACTTCGTATAGCATACATTATA
CGAGTTATTTTTTGAGCTCCATAATCAGCCATACCACATTTGTAGAGGTTTTACTTGCTTTAAAAAACCT
CCCACACCTCCCCCTGAACCTGAAACATAAAATGAATGCAATTGTTGTTGTTAACTTGTTTATTGCAGCT
TATAATGGTTACAAATAAAGCAATAGCATCACAAATTTCACAAATAAAGCATTTTTTTCACTGCATTCTA
GTTGTGGTTTGTCCAAACTCATCAATGTATCCGCGGCATAATCAGCCATACCACATTTGTAGAGGTTTTA
CTTGCTTTAAAAAACCTCCCACACCTCCCCCTGAACCTGAAACATAAAATGAATGCAATTGTTGTTGTTA
ACTTGTTTATTGCAGCTTATAATGGTTACAAATAAAGCAATAGCATCACAAATTTCACAAATAAAGCATT
TTTTTCACTGCATTCTAGTTGTGGTTTGTCCAAACTCATCAATGTATATCGATAACTTGTTTATTGCAGC
TTATAATGGTTACAAATAAAGCAATAGCATCACAAATTTCACAAATAAAGCATTTTTTTCACTGCATTCT
AGTTGTGGTTTGTCCAAACTCATCAATGTATCTTATCATGTCTGGATCAAATCCGAATAACTTCGTATAG
CATACATTATACGAAGTTATACTAGTCTCGATCGACTAGGGATAACAGGGTAATTGTTTGAATGAGGCTT
CAGTACTTTACAGAATCGTTGCCTGCACATCTTGGAAACACTTGCTGGGATTACTTCTTCAGGTTAACCC
AACAGAAGGCTCGAGCAACCAGAATTCAAGGGGCTACTTTAGGAGCAATTATCTTGTTTACTAAAACTGA
ATACCTTGCTATCTCTTTGATACA
